>Addgene plasmid #143178 | TFORF2218 | addgene full sequence | sequence record 397820 | Addgene NGS Result
TTAATGTAGTCTTATGCAATACTCTTGTAGTCTTGCAACATGGTAACGATGAGTTAGCAACATGCCTTAC
AAGGAGAGAAAAAGCACCGTGCATGCCGATTGGTGGAAGTAAGGTGGTACGATCGTGCCTTATTAGGAAG
GCAACAGACGGGTCTGACATGGATTGGACGAACCACTGAATTGCCGCATTGCAGAGATATTGTATTTAAG
TGCCTAGCTCGATACATAAACGGGTCTCTCTGGTTAGACCAGATCTGAGCCTGGGAGCTCTCTGGCTAAC
TAGGGAACCCACTGCTTAAGCCTCAATAAAGCTTGCCTTGAGTGCTTCAAGTAGTGTGTGCCCGTCTGTT
GTGTGACTCTGGTAACTAGAGATCCCTCAGACCCTTTTAGTCAGTGTGGAAAATCTCTAGCAGTGGCGCC
CGAACAGGGACTTGAAAGCGAAAGGGAAACCAGAGGAGCTCTCTCGACGCAGGACTCGGCTTGCTGAAGC
GCGCACGGCAAGAGGCGAGGGGCGGCGACTGGTGAGTACGCCAAAAATTTTGACTAGCGGAGGCTAGAAG
GAGAGAGATGGGTGCGAGAGCGTCAGTATTAAGCGGGGGAGAATTAGATCGCGATGGGAAAAAATTCGGT
TAAGGCCAGGGGGAAAGAAAAAATATAAATTAAAACATATAGTATGGGCAAGCAGGGAGCTAGAACGATT
CGCAGTTAATCCTGGCCTGTTAGAAACATCAGAAGGCTGTAGACAAATACTGGGACAGCTACAACCATCC
CTTCAGACAGGATCAGAAGAACTTAGATCATTATATAATACAGTAGCAACCCTCTATTGTGTGCATCAAA
GGATAGAGATAAAAGACACCAAGGAAGCTTTAGACAAGATAGAGGAAGAGCAAAACAAAAGTAAGACCAC
CGCACAGCAAGCGGCCGCTGATCTTCAGACCTGGAGGAGGAGATATGAGGGACAATTGGAGAAGTGAATT
ATATAAATATAAAGTAGTAAAAATTGAACCATTAGGAGTAGCACCCACCAAGGCAAAGAGAAGAGTGGTG
CAGAGAGAAAAAAGAGCAGTGGGAATAGGAGCTTTGTTCCTTGGGTTCTTGGGAGCAGCAGGAAGCACTA
TGGGCGCAGCGTCAATGACGCTGACGGTACAGGCCAGACAATTATTGTCTGGTATAGTGCAGCAGCAGAA
CAATTTGCTGAGGGCTATTGAGGCGCAACAGCATCTGTTGCAACTCACAGTCTGGGGCATCAAGCAGCTC
CAGGCAAGAATCCTGGCTGTGGAAAGATACCTAAAGGATCAACAGCTCCTGGGGATTTGGGGTTGCTCTG
GAAAACTCATTTGCACCACTGCTGTGCCTTGGAATGCTAGTTGGAGTAATAAATCTCTGGAACAGATTTG
GAATCACACGACCTGGATGGAGTGGGACAGAGAAATTAACAATTACACAAGCTTAATACACTCCTTAATT
GAAGAATCGCAAAACCAGCAAGAAAAGAATGAACAAGAATTATTGGAATTAGATAAATGGGCAAGTTTGT
GGAATTGGTTTAACATAACAAATTGGCTGTGGTATATAAAATTATTCATAATGATAGTAGGAGGCTTGGT
AGGTTTAAGAATAGTTTTTGCTGTACTTTCTATAGTGAATAGAGTTAGGCAGGGATATTCACCATTATCG
TTTCAGACCCACCTCCCAACCCCGAGGGGACCCATGCATTGCATCTCAATTAGTCAGCAACCAGGTGTGG
AAAGTCCCCAGGCTCCCCAGCAGGCAGAAGTATGCAAAGCATGCGTCTCAATTAGTCAGCAACCATAGTC
CCGCCCCTAACTCCGCCCATCCCGCCCCTAACTCCGCCCAGTTCCGCCCATTCTCCGCCCCATGGCTGAC
TAATTTTTTTTATTTATGCAGAGGCCGAGGCCGCCTCGGCCTCTGAGCTATTCCAGAAGTAGTGAGGAGG
CTTTTTTGGAGGCCTAGGCTTTTGCAAAAAGCTTTCTAGAGGTACCACCGGAGCTTACCATGACCGAGTA
CAAGCCCACGGTGCGCCTCGCCACCCGCGACGACGTCCCCAGGGCCGTACGCACCCTCGCCGCCGCGTTC
GCCGACTACCCCGCCACGCGCCACACCGTCGATCCGGACCGCCACATCGAGCGGGTCACCGAGCTGCAAG
AACTCTTCCTCACGCGCGTCGGGCTCGACATCGGCAAGGTGTGGGTCGCGGACGACGGCGCCGCCGTGGC
GGTCTGGACCACGCCGGAGAGCGTCGAAGCGGGGGCGGTGTTCGCCGAGATCGGCCCGCGCATGGCCGAG
TTGAGCGGTTCCCGGCTGGCCGCGCAGCAACAGATGGAAGGCCTCCTGGCGCCGCACCGGCCCAAGGAGC
CCGCGTGGTTCCTGGCCACCGTCGGCGTCTCGCCCGACCACCAGGGCAAGGGTCTGGGCAGCGCCGTCGT
GCTCCCCGGAGTGGAGGCGGCCGAGCGCGCCGGGGTGCCCGCCTTCCTGGAGACCTCCGCGCCCCGCAAC
CTCCCCTTCTACGAGCGGCTCGGCTTCACCGTCACCGCCGACGTCGAGGTGCCCGAAGGACCGCGCACCT
GGTGCATGACCCGCAAGCCCGGTGCCAGTTAACGAATTCTAGATCTTGAGACAAATGGCAGTATTCATCC
ACAATTTTAAAAGAAAAGGGGGGATTGGGGGGTACAGTGCAGGGGAAAGAATAGTAGACATAATAGCAAC
AGACATACAAACTAAAGAATTACAAAAACAAATTACAAAAATTCAAAATTTTCGGGTTTATTACAGGGAC
AGCAGAGATCCACTTTGGCGCCGGCTCGAGGCCTGCAGGTGCAAAGATGGATAAAGTTTTAAACAGAGAG
GAATCTTTGCAGCTAATGGACCTTCTAGGTCTTGAAAGGAGTGGGAATTGGCTCCGGTGCCCGTCAGTGG
GCAGAGCGCACATCGCCCACAGTCCCCGAGAAGTTGGGGGGAGGGGTCGGCAATTGAACCGGTGCCTAGA
GAAGGTGGCGCGGGGTAAACTGGGAAAGTGATGTCGTGTACTGGCTCCGCCTTTTTCCCGAGGGTGGGGG
AGAACCGTATATAAGTGCAGTAGTCGCCGTGAACGTTCTTTTTCGCAACGGGTTTGCCGCCAGAACACAG
GTAAGTGCCGTGTGTGGTTCCCGCGGGCCTGGCCTCTTTACGGGTTATGGCCCTTGCGTGCCTTGAATTA
CTTCCACCTGGCTGCAGTACGTGATTCTTGATCCCGAGCTTCGGGTTGGAAGTGGGTGGGAGAGTTCGAG
GCCTTGCGCTTAAGGAGCCCCTTCGCCTCGTGCTTGAGTTGAGGCCTGGCCTGGGCGCTGGGGCCGCCGC
GTGCGAATCTGGTGGCACCTTCGCGCCTGTCTCGCTGCTTTCGATAAGTCTCTAGCCATTTAAAATTTTT
GATGACCTGCTGCGACGCTTTTTTTCTGGCAAGATAGTCTTGTAAATGCGGGCCAAGATCTGCACACTGG
TATTTCGGTTTTTGGGGCCGCGGGCGGCGACGGGGCCCGTGCGTCCCAGCGCACATGTTCGGCGAGGCGG
GGCCTGCGAGCGCGGCCACCGAGAATCGGACGGGGGTAGTCTCAAGCTGGCCGGCCTGCTCTGGTGCCTG
GCCTCGCGCCGCCGTGTATCGCCCCGCCCTGGGCGGCAAGGCTGGCCCGGTCGGCACCAGTTGCGTGAGC
GGAAAGATGGCCGCTTCCCGGCCCTGCTGCAGGGAGCTCAAAATGGAGGACGCGGCGCTCGGGAGAGCGG
GCGGGTGAGTCACCCACACAAAGGAAAAGGGCCTTTCCGTCCTCAGCCGTCGCTTCATGTGACTCCACGG
AGTACCGGGCGCCGTCCAGGCACCTCGATTAGTTCTCGAGCTTTTGGAGTACGTCGTCTTTAGGTTGGGG
GGAGGGGTTTTATGCGATGGAGTTTCCCCACACTGAGTGGGTGGAGACTGAAGTTAGGCCAGCTTGGCAC
TTGATGTAATTCTCCTTGGAATTTGCCCTTTTTGAGTTTGGATCTTGGTTCATTCTCAAGCCTCAGACAG
TGGTTCAAAGTTTTTTTCTTCCATTTCAGGTGTCGTGAGGCTAGCACCGCCACCATGGATCCCGGGCAGC
AGCCGCCGCCTCAACCGGCCCCCCAGGGCCAAGGGCAGCCGCCTTCGCAGCCCCCGCAGGGGCAGGGCCC
GCCGTCCGGACCCGGGCAACCGGCACCCGCGGCGACCCAGGCGGCGCCGCAGGCACCCCCCGCCGGGCAT
CAGATCGTGCACGTCCGCGGGGACTCGGAGACCGACCTGGAGGCGCTCTTCAACGCCGTCATGAACCCCA
AGACGGCCAACGTGCCCCAGACCGTGCCCATGAGGCTCCGGAAGCTGCCCGACTCCTTCTTCAAGCCGCC
GGAGCCCAAATCCCACTCCCGACAGGCCAGTACTGATGCAGGCACTGCAGGAGCCCTGACTCCACAGCAT
GTTCGAGCTCATTCCTCTCCAGCTTCTCTGCAGTTGGGAGCTGTTTCTCCTGGGACACTGACCCCCACTG
GAGTAGTCTCTGGCCCAGCAGCTACACCCACAGCTCAGCATCTTCGACAGTCTTCTTTTGAGATACCTGA
TGATGTACCTCTGCCAGCAGGTTGGGAGATGGCAAAGACATCTTCTGGTCAGAGATACTTCTTAAATCAC
ATCGATCAGACAACAACATGGCAGGACCCCAGGAAGGCCATGCTGTCCCAGATGAACGTCACAGCCCCCA
CCAGTCCACCAGTGCAGCAGAATATGATGAACTCGGCTTCAGCCATGAACCAGAGAATCAGTCAGAGTGC
TCCAGTGAAACAGCCACCACCCCTGGCTCCCCAGAGCCCACAGGGAGGCGTCATGGGTGGCAGCAACTCC
AACCAGCAGCAACAGATGCGACTGCAGCAACTGCAGATGGAGAAGGAGAGGCTGCGGCTGAAACAGCAAG
AACTGCTTCGGCAGGTGAGGCCACAGGCAATGCGGAATATCAATCCCAGCACAGCAAATTCTCCAAAATG
TCAGGAGTTAGCCCTGCGTAGCCAGTTACCAACACTGGAGCAGGATGGTGGGACTCAAAATCCAGTGTCT
TCTCCCGGGATGTCTCAGGAATTGAGAACAATGACGACCAATAGCTCAGATCCTTTCCTTAACAGTGGCA
CCTATCACTCTCGAGATGAGAGTACAGACAGTGGACTAAGCATGAGCAGCTACAGTGTCCCTCGAACCCC
AGATGACTTCCTGAACAGTGTGGATGAGATGGATACAGGTGATACTATCAACCAAAGCACCCTGCCCTCA
CAGCAGAACCGTTTCCCAGACTACCTTGAAGCCATTCCTGGGACAAATGTGGACCTTGGAACACTGGAAG
GAGATGGAATGAACATAGAAGGAGAGGAGCTGATGCCAAGTCTGCAGGAAGCTTTGAGTTCTGACATCCT
TAATGACATGGAGTCTGTTTTGGCTGCCACCAAGCTAGATAAAGAAAGCTTTCTTACATGGTTATAGTAA
TGAACTAGTCCGTAACTTGAAAGTATTTCGATTTCTTGGCTTTATATATCTTGTGGAAAGGACGACTAGG
CTGGAGTTCTTGAGGTACTACGCGTTAAGTCGACAATCAACCTCTGGATTACAAAATTTGTGAAAGATTG
ACTGGTATTCTTAACTATGTTGCTCCTTTTACGCTATGTGGATACGCTGCTTTAATGCCTTTGTATCATG
CTATTGCTTCCCGTATGGCTTTCATTTTCTCCTCCTTGTATAAATCCTGGTTGCTGTCTCTTTATGAGGA
GTTGTGGCCCGTTGTCAGGCAACGTGGCGTGGTGTGCACTGTGTTTGCTGACGCAACCCCCACTGGTTGG
GGCATTGCCACCACCTGTCAGCTCCTTTCCGGGACTTTCGCTTTCCCCCTCCCTATTGCCACGGCGGAAC
TCATCGCCGCCTGCCTTGCCCGCTGCTGGACAGGGGCTCGGCTGTTGGGCACTGACAATTCCGTGGTGTT
GTCGGGGAAATCATCGTCCTTTCCTTGGCTGCTCGCCTGTGTTGCCACCTGGATTCTGCGCGGGACGTCC
TTCTGCTACGTCCCTTCGGCCCTCAATCCAGCGGACCTTCCTTCCCGCGGCCTGCTGCCGGCTCTGCGGC
CTCTTCCGCGTCTTCGCCTTCGCCCTCAGACGAGTCGGATCTCCCTTTGGGCCGCCTCCCCGCGTCGACT
TTAAGACCAATGACTTACAAGGCAGCTGTAGATCTTAGCCACTTTTTAAAAGAAAAGGGGGGACTGGAAG
GGCTAATTCACTCCCAACGAAGACAAGATCTGCTTTTTGCTTGTACTGGGTCTCTCTGGTTAGACCAGAT
CTGAGCCTGGGAGCTCTCTGGCTAACTAGGGAACCCACTGCTTAAGCCTCAATAAAGCTTGCCTTGAGTG
CTTCAAGTAGTGTGTGCCCGTCTGTTGTGTGACTCTGGTAACTAGAGATCCCTCAGACCCTTTTAGTCAG
TGTGGAAAATCTCTAGCAGTACGTATAGTAGTTCATGTCATCTTATTATTCAGTATTTATAACTTGCAAA
GAAATGAATATCAGAGAGTGAGAGGAACTTGTTTATTGCAGCTTATAATGGTTACAAATAAAGCAATAGC
ATCACAAATTTCACAAATAAAGCATTTTTTTCACTGCATTCTAGTTGTGGTTTGTCCAAACTCATCAATG
TATCTTATCATGTCTGGCTCTAGCTATCCCGCCCCTAACTCCGCCCATCCCGCCCCTAACTCCGCCCAGT
TCCGCCCATTCTCCGCCCCATGGCTGACTAATTTTTTTTATTTATGCAGAGGCCGAGGCCGCCTCGGCCT
CTGAGCTATTCCAGAAGTAGTGAGGAGGCTTTTTTGGAGGCCTAGGGACGTACCCAATTCGCCCTATAGT
GAGTCGTATTACGCGCGCTCACTGGCCGTCGTTTTACAACGTCGTGACTGGGAAAACCCTGGCGTTACCC
AACTTAATCGCCTTGCAGCACATCCCCCTTTCGCCAGCTGGCGTAATAGCGAAGAGGCCCGCACCGATCG
CCCTTCCCAACAGTTGCGCAGCCTGAATGGCGAATGGG
[124 nt withheld, positions 7109-7232]
C
[91 nt withheld, positions 7234-7324]
A
[49 nt withheld, positions 7326-7374]
CCTTTGACGTTGGAGTCCACGTTCTTT
[37 nt withheld, positions 7402-7438]
ACCCTATCTCGGTCTATTCTTTTGATTTATAAGGGATTTTGCCGATTTCGGCCTATTGGTTAAAAAATGA
GCTGATTTAACAAAAATTTAACGCGAATTTTAACAAAATATTAACGCTTACAATTTAGGTGGCACTTTTC
GGGGAAATGTGCGCGGAACCCCTATTTGTTTATTTTTCTAAATACATTCAAATATGTATCCGCTCATGAG
ACAATAACCCTGATAAATGCTTCAATAATATTGAAAAAGGAAGAGTATGAGTATTCAACATTTCCGTGTC
GCCCTTATTCCCTTTTTTGCGGCATTTTGCCTTCCTGTTTTTGCTCACCCAGAAACGCTGGTGAAAGTAA
AAGATGCTGAAGATCAGTTGGGTGCACGAGTGGGTTACATCGAACTGGATCTCAACAGCGGTAAGATCCT
TGAGAGTTTTCGCCCCGAAGAACGTTTTCCAATGATGAGCACTTTTAAAGTTCTGCTATGTGGCGCGGTA
TTATCCCGTATTGACGCCGGGCAAGAGCAACTCGGTCGCCGCATACACTATTCTCAGAATGACTTGGTTG
AGTACTCACCAGTCACAGAAAAGCATCTTACGGATGGCATGACAGTAAGAGAATTATGCAGTGCTGCCAT
AACCATGAGTGATAACACTGCGGCCAACTTACTTCTGACAACGATCGGAGGACCGAAGGAGCTAACCGCT
TTTTTGCACAACATGGGGGATCATGTAACTCGCCTTGATCGTTGGGAACCGGAGCTGAATGAAGCCATAC
CAAACGACGAGCGTGACACCACGATGCCTGTAGCAATGGCAACAACGTTGCGCAAACTATTAACTGGCGA
ACTACTTACTCTAGCTTCCCGGCAACAATTAATAGACTGGATGGAGGCGGATAAAGTTGCAGGACCACTT
CTGCGCTCGGCCCTTCCGGCTGGCTGGTTTATTGCTGATAAATCTGGAGCCGGTGAGCGTGGGTCTCGCG
GTATCATTGCAGCACTGGGGCCAGATGGTAAGCCCTCCCGTATCGTAGTTATCTACACGACGGGGAGTCA
GGCAACTATGGATGAACGAAATAGACAGATCGCTGAGATAGGTGCCTCACTGATTAAGCATTGGTAACTG
TCAGACCAAGTTTACTCATATATACTTTAGATTGATTTAAAACTTCATTTTTAATTTAAAAGGATCTAGG
TGAAGATCCTTTTTGATAATCTCATGACCAAAATCCCTTAACGTGAGTTTTCGTTCCACTGAGCGTCAGA
CCCCGTAGAAAAGATCAAAGGATCTTCTTGAGATCCTTTTTTTCTGCGCGTAATCTGCTGCTTGCAAACA
AAAAAACCACCGCTACCAGCGGTGGTTTGTTTGCCGGATCAAGAGCTACCAACTCTTTTTCCGAAGGTAA
CTGGCTTCAGCAGAGCGCAGATACCAAATACTGTTCTTCTAGTGTAGCCGTAGTTAGGCCACCACTTCAA
GAACTCTGTAGCACCGCCTACATACCTCGCTCTGCTAATCCTGTTACCAGTGGCTGCTGCCAGTGGCGAT
AAGTCGTGTCTTACCGGGTTGGACTCAAGACGATAGTTACCGGATAAGGCGCAGCGGTCGGGCTGAACGG
GGGGTTCGTGCACACAGCCCAGCTTGGAGCGAACGACCTACACCGAACTGAGATACCTACAGCGTGAGCT
ATGAGAAAGCGCCACGCTTCCCGAAGGGAGAAAGGCGGACAGGTATCCGGTAAGCGGCAGGGTCGGAACA
GGAGAGCGCACGAGGGAGCTTCCAGGGGGAAACGCCTGGTATCTTTATAGTCCTGTCGGGTTTCGCCACC
TCTGACTTGAGCGTCGATTTTTGTGATGCTCGTCAGGGGGGCGGAGCCTATGGAAAAACGCCAGCAACGC
GGCCTTTTTACGGTTCCTGGCCTTTTGCTGGCCTTTTGCTCACATGTTCTTTCCTGCGTTATCCCCTGAT
TCTGTGGATAACCGTATTACCGCCTTTGAGTGAGCTGATACCGCTCGCCGCAGCCGAACGACCGAGCGCA
GCGAGTCAGTGAGCGAGGAAGCGGAAGAGCGCCCAATACGCAAACCGCCTCTCCCCGCGCGTTGGCCGAT
TCATTAATGCAGCTGGCACGACAGGTTTCCCGACTGGAAAGCGGGCAGTGAGCGCAACGCAATTAATGTG
AGTTAGCTCACTCATTAGGCACCCCAGGCTTTACACTTTATGCTTCCGGCTCGTATGTTGTGTGGAATTG
TGAGCGGATAACAATTTCACACAGGAAACAGCTATGACCATGATTACGCCAAGCGCGCAATTAACCCTCA
CTAAAGGGAACAAAAGCTGGAGCTGCAAGC
Features (pLannotate 1.2.2; 31 found; start..end, strand, type, name):
      5..231     +  promoter       RSV promoter: Rous sarcoma virus enhancer/promoter
    232..412     +  LTR            5' LTR (truncated): truncated 5' long terminal repeat (LTR) from HIV-1
    459..584     +  misc_feature   HIV-1 Ψ: packaging signal of human immunodeficiency virus type 1
    568..931     +  CDS            HIV-1 gag (fragment): gag protein from human immunodeficiency virus 1; gag
   1077..1310    +  misc_feature   RRE: The Rev response element (RRE) of HIV-1 allows for Rev-dependent mRNA export from the nucleus to the cytoplasm.
   1687..1713    +  CDS            Rev (fragment): human immunodeficiency virus 1 (HIV-1) Rev protein; rev; enhances nuclear export of unspliced and incompletely spliced viral mRNAs
   1720..1743    +  promoter       SV40 promoter (fragment): SV40 early promoter
   1744..1815    +  promoter       SV40 promoter (fragment): SV40 enhancer and early promoter
   1839..1974    +  rep_origin     SV40 ori: SV40 origin of replication
   2020..2616    +  CDS            PuroR (fragment): puromycin N-acetyltransferase; pac from Streptomyces; confers resistance to puromycin
   2665..2782    +  misc_feature   cPPT/CTS: central polypurine tract and central termination sequence of HIV-1
   2847..2913    +  CDS            small t antigen (fragment): SV40 (simian virus 40) small t antigen
   2920..4098    +  promoter       EF-1α promoter: strong constitutive promoter for human elongation factor EF-1α
   4115..5524    +  CDS            YAP1 (fragment): YAP1_HUMAN - Also known as YAP65. Experimental evidence at protein level: Swiss-Prot protein existence level 1. [Isoform 3]: Activates the C-terminal fragment (CTF) of ERBB4 (isoform 3). From Homo sapiens (Human).
   5540..5593    +  promoter       U6 promoter (fragment): RNA polymerase III promoter for human U6 snRNA
   5635..6223    +  misc_feature   WPRE: woodchuck hepatitis virus posttranscriptional regulatory element
   6274..6293    +  misc_feature   cPPT/CTS (fragment): central polypurine tract and central termination sequence of HIV-1
   6295..6528    +  LTR            3' LTR (ΔU3): self-inactivating 3' long terminal repeat (LTR) from HIV-1
   6606..6727    +  polyA_signal   SV40 poly(A) signal: SV40 polyadenylation signal
   6767..6902    +  rep_origin     SV40 ori: SV40 origin of replication
   6923..6941    -  promoter       T7 promoter: promoter for bacteriophage T7 RNA polymerase
   6949..7104    +  CDS            lacZα (fragment): LacZα fragment of β-galactosidase; lacZ fragment
   7109..7537    +  rep_origin     f1 ori (sequence partly withheld): f1 bacteriophage origin of replication; arrow indicates direction of (+) strand synthesis
   7590..7694    +  promoter       AmpR promoter: bla
   7695..8555    +  CDS            AmpR: β-lactamase; bla; confers resistance to ampicillin, carbenicillin, and related antibiotics
   8726..9314    +  rep_origin     ori: high-copy-number ColE1/pMB1/pBR322/pUC origin of replication
   9497..9589    +  CDS            lacI (fragment): lac repressor; lacI; The lac repressor binds to the lac operator to inhibit transcription in E. coli. This inhibition can be relieved by adding lactose or isopropyl-β-D-thiogalactopyranoside (IPTG).
   9602..9623    +  protein_bind   CAP binding site: CAP binding activates transcription in the presence of cAMP. E. coli catabolite activator protein
   9638..9668    +  promoter       lac promoter: promoter for the E. coli lac operon
   9676..9692    +  protein_bind   lac operator: The lac repressor binds to the lac operator to inhibit transcription in E. coli. This inhibition can be relieved by adding lactose or isopropyl-β-D-thiogalactopyranoside (IPTG). lac repressor encoded by lacI
   9737..9755    +  promoter       T3 promoter: promoter for bacteriophage T3 RNA polymerase
