[The description below was written by a language model from this plasmid's Addgene catalogue record and pLannotate feature annotations shown in this document.]
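Description:
TFORF2218 is a lentiviral mammalian expression plasmid built on the pLX_TRC317 backbone, carrying the human YAP1 open reading frame as one member of a barcoded transcription factor ORF collection. It is propagated in E. coli through a high-copy ColE1/pUC-type origin with ampicillin selection (AmpR under its own bla promoter). An f1 origin and remnants of a cloning-vector lac region (lacZα fragment, lac promoter/operator, T7 and T3 promoters) are also present in the bacterial portion. The depositor notes that the plasmid can recombine, as is common for LTR-containing vectors.

The viral cassette has a third-generation, self-inactivating layout. An RSV promoter drives a truncated HIV-1 5' LTR, followed by the Ψ packaging signal with a partial gag sequence, the RRE for Rev-dependent export of the genomic RNA, a cPPT/CTS element, and a ΔU3 3' LTR that disables LTR promoter activity after integration. An SV40 polyadenylation signal lies downstream of the 3' LTR.

Within the provirus, an SV40 early promoter/origin region precedes a puromycin N-acetyltransferase gene for selecting transduced cells. The EF-1α promoter drives constitutive expression of YAP1, annotated as matching a human YAP1 isoform. A WPRE lies downstream of the ORF to boost transcript stability and expression. The record states that each ORF in the collection is paired with a unique 24-bp barcode, although the barcode is not annotated in the feature table. The short U6 promoter fragment between the ORF and the WPRE is probably residual or primer-site sequence rather than a functional promoter. The construct is intended for overexpressing YAP1 in mammalian cells, particularly in pooled screens where barcode sequencing identifies which transcription factor each cell received.
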