Addgene plasmid #143178: TFORF2218
Purpose: Lentiviral vector for overexpressing transcription factor ORFs with unique 24-bp barcodes. Barcodes facilitate identification of transcription factors in pooled screens.
Depositing lab: Feng Zhang. Depositing organization: Broad Institute. Publication: A transcription factor atlas of directed differentiation. Joung J, Ma S, Tay T, Geiger-Schuller KR, Kirchgatterer PC, Verdine VK, Guo B, Arias-Garcia MA, Allen WE, Singh A, Kuksenko O, Abudayyeh OO, Gootenberg JS, Fu Z, Macrae RK, Buenrostro JD, Regev A, Zhang F. Cell. 2023 Jan 5;186(1):209-229.e26. doi: 10.1016/j.cell.2022.11.026. PubMed 36608654.
Backbone
  Vector backbone: pLX_TRC317
  Backbone manufacturer: Broad Institute Genetic Perturbation Platform
  Backbone size w/o insert (bp): 8264
  Vector type: Mammalian Expression, Lentiviral
  Selectable markers: Puromycin
Growth in bacteria
  Bacterial resistance: Ampicillin, 100 μg/mL
  Growth temperature: 37°C
  Growth strain: NEB Stable
  Copy number: High Copy
Gene/Insert
  Gene/Insert name: YAP1
  Species: H. sapiens (human)
  Insert size (bp): 1514
  Entrez Gene: YAP1 (a.k.a. COB1, YAP, YAP-1, YAP2, YAP65, YKI)
  Promoter: EF1a
  Cloning method: Unknown
  Sequencing primers: 5′ GGGTGGAGACTGAAGTTAGGCCAG; 3′ CACATAGCGTAAAAGGAGCAACATAG
Terms and licenses: Academic/Nonprofit Terms; Industry Terms: Not Available to Industry
Depositor comments: NM_001282099,ENST00000345877 . The transcription factor ORF portion of this plasmid was synthesized by Genewiz. Please test multiple small colonies in case of plasmid recombination. To make this collection available in a timely manner, a portion of this collection was not fully sequenced by Addgene. If an Addgene verified full plasmid sequence is not available, please contact us prior to placing an order to request the full sequence.
How to cite: TFORF2218 was a gift from Feng Zhang (Addgene plasmid # 143178 ; http://n2t.net/addgene:143178 ; RRID:Addgene_143178)
