>Addgene plasmid #143178 | TFORF2218 | depositor partial sequence | sequence record 281672 | Insert
ACCGCCACCATGGATCCCGGGCAGCAGCCGCCGCCTCAACCGGCCCCCCAGGGCCAAGGGCAGCCGCCTT
CGCAGCCCCCGCAGGGGCAGGGCCCGCCGTCCGGACCCGGGCAACCGGCACCCGCGGCGACCCAGGCGGC
GCCGCAGGCACCCCCCGCCGGGCATCAGATCGTGCACGTCCGCGGGGACTCGGAGACCGACCTGGAGGCG
CTCTTCAACGCCGTCATGAACCCCAAGACGGCCAACGTGCCCCAGACCGTGCCCATGAGGCTCCGGAAGC
TGCCCGACTCCTTCTTCAAGCCGCCGGAGCCCAAATCCCACTCCCGACAGGCCAGTACTGATGCAGGCAC
TGCAGGAGCCCTGACTCCACAGCATGTTCGAGCTCATTCCTCTCCAGCTTCTCTGCAGTTGGGAGCTGTT
TCTCCTGGGACACTGACCCCCACTGGAGTAGTCTCTGGCCCAGCAGCTACACCCACAGCTCAGCATCTTC
GACAGTCTTCTTTTGAGATACCTGATGATGTACCTCTGCCAGCAGGTTGGGAGATGGCAAAGACATCTTC
TGGTCAGAGATACTTCTTAAATCACATCGATCAGACAACAACATGGCAGGACCCCAGGAAGGCCATGCTG
TCCCAGATGAACGTCACAGCCCCCACCAGTCCACCAGTGCAGCAGAATATGATGAACTCGGCTTCAGCCA
TGAACCAGAGAATCAGTCAGAGTGCTCCAGTGAAACAGCCACCACCCCTGGCTCCCCAGAGCCCACAGGG
AGGCGTCATGGGTGGCAGCAACTCCAACCAGCAGCAACAGATGCGACTGCAGCAACTGCAGATGGAGAAG
GAGAGGCTGCGGCTGAAACAGCAAGAACTGCTTCGGCAGGTGAGGCCACAGGCAATGCGGAATATCAATC
CCAGCACAGCAAATTCTCCAAAATGTCAGGAGTTAGCCCTGCGTAGCCAGTTACCAACACTGGAGCAGGA
TGGTGGGACTCAAAATCCAGTGTCTTCTCCCGGGATGTCTCAGGAATTGAGAACAATGACGACCAATAGC
TCAGATCCTTTCCTTAACAGTGGCACCTATCACTCTCGAGATGAGAGTACAGACAGTGGACTAAGCATGA
GCAGCTACAGTGTCCCTCGAACCCCAGATGACTTCCTGAACAGTGTGGATGAGATGGATACAGGTGATAC
TATCAACCAAAGCACCCTGCCCTCACAGCAGAACCGTTTCCCAGACTACCTTGAAGCCATTCCTGGGACA
AATGTGGACCTTGGAACACTGGAAGGAGATGGAATGAACATAGAAGGAGAGGAGCTGATGCCAAGTCTGC
AGGAAGCTTTGAGTTCTGACATCCTTAATGACATGGAGTCTGTTTTGGCTGCCACCAAGCTAGATAAAGA
AAGCTTTCTTACATGGTTATAGTAATGAACTAGTCCGTAACTTGAAAGTATTTCGATTTCTTGGCTTTAT
ATATCTTGTGGAAAGGACGACTAGGCTGGAGTTCTTGAGGTACT
