>Addgene plasmid #143178 | TFORF2218 | depositor partial sequence | sequence record 281673 | Barcode
CTAGGCTGGAGTTCTTGAGGTACT
